Addgene plasmid #39477: pLenti-puro-LacZ
Depositing lab: Ie-Ming Shih. Depositing organization: Johns Hopkins University and School of Medicine. Publication: ARID1A, a factor that promotes formation of SWI/SNF-mediated chromatin remodeling, is a tumor suppressor in gynecologic cancers. Guan B, Wang TL, Shih IeM. Cancer Res. 2011 Nov 1;71(21):6718-27. Epub 2011 Sep 7. 10.1158/0008-5472.CAN-11-1562 PubMed 21900401.
Backbone
  Vector backbone: pLenti-puro
  Total vector size (bp): 10242
  Vector type: Mammalian Expression, Lentiviral
  Selectable markers: Puromycin
Growth in bacteria
  Bacterial resistance: Ampicillin, 100 μg/mL
  Growth temperature: 37°C
  Growth strain: Stbl3
  Copy number: High Copy
Gene/Insert
  Gene/Insert name: LacZ
  Promoter: CMV
  Tag / fusion protein: V5 (C terminal on backbone); 6xHis (C terminal on backbone)
  Cloning method: Unknown
  Sequencing primers: 5′ CMV-fwd; 3′ BGH-rev
Resource information
  A portion of this plasmid was derived from a plasmid made by: pLenti6/V5-GW/LacZ, Invitrogen
Terms and licenses: Academic/Nonprofit Terms; Industry Terms: Not Available to Industry
How to cite: pLenti-puro-LacZ was a gift from Ie-Ming Shih (Addgene plasmid # 39477 ; http://n2t.net/addgene:39477 ; RRID:Addgene_39477)
