[The description below was written by a language model from this plasmid's Addgene catalogue record and pLannotate feature annotations shown in this document.]
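Description:
pLenti-puro-LacZ is a lentiviral mammalian expression plasmid of about 10.2 kb, built on the pLenti-puro backbone, with part of it derived from the commercial pLenti6/V5-GW/LacZ vector. It is maintained in E. coli through a high-copy ColE1/pUC-type origin and ampicillin resistance (bla). The backbone also carries an f1 origin and leftover pBluescript-type elements, including the lac promoter/operator, a lacZα fragment and T3 and T7 promoters. The recombination-deficient Stbl3 strain is listed for propagation, a common choice for plasmids containing repeated LTRs.

The viral portion has a third-generation, self-inactivating layout. An RSV promoter replaces U3 of the truncated HIV-1 5' LTR to drive genomic RNA synthesis in packaging cells. It is followed by the Ψ packaging signal with a partial gag sequence and by the Rev response element for Rev-dependent nuclear export. The 3' LTR carries the ΔU3 deletion that silences LTR transcription after integration, and an SV40 poly(A) signal and SV40 origin lie downstream.

Between the LTRs, the CMV enhancer/promoter drives full-length E. coli lacZ (β-galactosidase), flanked by Gateway attB1 and attB2 sites left by recombinational cloning. Two short annotations matching tet operator sequences sit just after the CMV promoter, but the record does not describe the construct as tetracycline-regulated. The catalogue lists C-terminal V5 and 6xHis tags from the backbone; only the V5 tag appears in the feature table. A separate SV40 promoter–puromycin N-acetyltransferase cassette allows selection of transduced cells.

The record does not state a purpose, but a LacZ vector of this kind typically serves as a control for matched gene-expressing lentiviruses or as a reporter of transduction. The associated publication concerns ARID1A tumor suppressor function in gynecologic cancers.
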