Features (pLannotate 1.2.2; 33 found; start..end, strand, type, name):
      1..93      +  CDS            lacI (fragment): lac repressor; lacI; The lac repressor binds to the lac operator to inhibit transcription in E. coli. This inhibition can be relieved by adding lactose or isopropyl-β-D-thiogalactopyranoside (IPTG).
    106..127     +  protein_bind   CAP binding site: CAP binding activates transcription in the presence of cAMP. E. coli catabolite activator protein
    142..172     +  promoter       lac promoter: promoter for the E. coli lac operon
    180..196     +  protein_bind   lac operator: The lac repressor binds to the lac operator to inhibit transcription in E. coli. This inhibition can be relieved by adding lactose or isopropyl-β-D-thiogalactopyranoside (IPTG). lac repressor encoded by lacI
    241..259     +  promoter       T3 promoter: promoter for bacteriophage T3 RNA polymerase
    287..513     +  promoter       RSV promoter: Rous sarcoma virus enhancer/promoter
    514..694     +  LTR            5' LTR (truncated): truncated 5' long terminal repeat (LTR) from HIV-1
    741..866     +  misc_feature   HIV-1 Ψ: packaging signal of human immunodeficiency virus type 1
    850..1213    +  CDS            HIV-1 gag (fragment): gag protein from human immunodeficiency virus 1; gag
   1359..1592    +  misc_feature   RRE: The Rev response element (RRE) of HIV-1 allows for Rev-dependent mRNA export from the nucleus to the cytoplasm.
   1969..2069    +  CDS            Rev (fragment): human immunodeficiency virus 1 (HIV-1) Rev protein; rev; enhances nuclear export of unspliced and incompletely spliced viral mRNAs
   2070..2090    -  misc_feature   MCS (fragment): pBluescript multiple cloning site
   2101..2402    +  enhancer       CMV enhancer: human cytomegalovirus immediate early enhancer
   2403..2606    +  promoter       CMV promoter: human cytomegalovirus (CMV) immediate early promoter
   2608..2627    +  promoter       PLtetO-1 promoter (fragment): modified phage lambda PL promoter with tet operator sites (Lutz and Bujard, 1997)
   2629..2648    +  promoter       PLtetO-1 promoter (fragment): modified phage lambda PL promoter with tet operator sites (Lutz and Bujard, 1997)
   2692..2716    +  protein_bind   attB1: mutant version of attB; recombination site for the Gateway® BP reaction BP Clonase™
   2728..2748    +  RBS            RBS: efficient ribosome binding site from bacteriophage T7 gene 10 (Olins and Rangwala, 1989)
   2770..5814    +  CDS            lacZ: β-galactosidase; lacZ
   5834..5858    -  protein_bind   attB2: mutant version of attB; recombination site for the Gateway® BP reaction BP Clonase™
   5911..5952    +  CDS            V5 tag: epitope tag from simian virus 5
   6036..6365    +  promoter       SV40 promoter: SV40 enhancer and early promoter
   6375..6974    +  CDS            PuroR: puromycin N-acetyltransferase; pac from Streptomyces alboniger; confers resistance to puromycin
   6964..7044    +  CDS            nef (fragment): NEF_HV1Z2 - Experimental evidence at protein level: Swiss-Prot protein existence level 1. Extracellular Nef protein targets CD4(+) T-lymphocytes for apoptosis by interacting with CXCR4 surface receptors. From Human immunodeficiency virus type 1 group M subtype D (isolate Z2/CDC-Z34) (HIV-1).
   7046..7279    +  LTR            3' LTR (ΔU3): self-inactivating 3' long terminal repeat (LTR) from HIV-1
   7351..7472    +  polyA_signal   SV40 poly(A) signal: SV40 polyadenylation signal
   7512..7647    +  rep_origin     SV40 ori: SV40 origin of replication
   7668..7686    -  promoter       T7 promoter: promoter for bacteriophage T7 RNA polymerase
   7694..7849    +  CDS            lacZα (fragment): LacZα fragment of β-galactosidase; lacZ fragment
   7854..8282    +  rep_origin     f1 ori (sequence partly withheld): f1 bacteriophage origin of replication; arrow indicates direction of (+) strand synthesis
   8335..8439    +  promoter       AmpR promoter: bla
   8440..9300    +  CDS            AmpR: β-lactamase; bla; confers resistance to ampicillin, carbenicillin, and related antibiotics
   9471..10059   +  rep_origin     ori: high-copy-number ColE1/pMB1/pBR322/pUC origin of replication
>Addgene plasmid #39477 | pLenti-puro-LacZ | addgene full sequence | sequence record 243815 | Addgene NGS Result
GCGCCCAATACGCAAACCGCCTCTCCCCGCGCGTTGGCCGATTCATTAATGCAGCTGGCACGACAGGTTT
CCCGACTGGAAAGCGGGCAGTGAGCGCAACGCAATTAATGTGAGTTAGCTCACTCATTAGGCACCCCAGG
CTTTACACTTTATGCTTCCGGCTCGTATGTTGTGTGGAATTGTGAGCGGATAACAATTTCACACAGGAAA
CAGCTATGACCATGATTACGCCAAGCGCGCAATTAACCCTCACTAAAGGGAACAAAAGCTGGAGCTGCAA
GCTTAATGTAGTCTTATGCAATACTCTTGTAGTCTTGCAACATGGTAACGATGAGTTAGCAACATGCCTT
ACAAGGAGAGAAAAAGCACCGTGCATGCCGATTGGTGGAAGTAAGGTGGTACGATCGTGCCTTATTAGGA
AGGCAACAGACGGGTCTGACATGGATTGGACGAACCACTGAATTGCCGCATTGCAGAGATATTGTATTTA
AGTGCCTAGCTCGATACATAAACGGGTCTCTCTGGTTAGACCAGATCTGAGCCTGGGAGCTCTCTGGCTA
ACTAGGGAACCCACTGCTTAAGCCTCAATAAAGCTTGCCTTGAGTGCTTCAAGTAGTGTGTGCCCGTCTG
TTGTGTGACTCTGGTAACTAGAGATCCCTCAGACCCTTTTAGTCAGTGTGGAAAATCTCTAGCAGTGGCG
CCCGAACAGGGACTTGAAAGCGAAAGGGAAACCAGAGGAGCTCTCTCGACGCAGGACTCGGCTTGCTGAA
GCGCGCACGGCAAGAGGCGAGGGGCGGCGACTGGTGAGTACGCCAAAAATTTTGACTAGCGGAGGCTAGA
AGGAGAGAGATGGGTGCGAGAGCGTCAGTATTAAGCGGGGGAGAATTAGATCGCGATGGGAAAAAATTCG
GTTAAGGCCAGGGGGAAAGAAAAAATATAAATTAAAACATATAGTATGGGCAAGCAGGGAGCTAGAACGA
TTCGCAGTTAATCCTGGCCTGTTAGAAACATCAGAAGGCTGTAGACAAATACTGGGACAGCTACAACCAT
CCCTTCAGACAGGATCAGAAGAACTTAGATCATTATATAATACAGTAGCAACCCTCTATTGTGTGCATCA
AAGGATAGAGATAAAAGACACCAAGGAAGCTTTAGACAAGATAGAGGAAGAGCAAAACAAAAGTAAGACC
ACCGCACAGCAAGCGGCCGCTGATCTTCAGACCTGGAGGAGGAGATATGAGGGACAATTGGAGAAGTGAA
TTATATAAATATAAAGTAGTAAAAATTGAACCATTAGGAGTAGCACCCACCAAGGCAAAGAGAAGAGTGG
TGCAGAGAGAAAAAAGAGCAGTGGGAATAGGAGCTTTGTTCCTTGGGTTCTTGGGAGCAGCAGGAAGCAC
TATGGGCGCAGCGTCAATGACGCTGACGGTACAGGCCAGACAATTATTGTCTGGTATAGTGCAGCAGCAG
AACAATTTGCTGAGGGCTATTGAGGCGCAACAGCATCTGTTGCAACTCACAGTCTGGGGCATCAAGCAGC
TCCAGGCAAGAATCCTGGCTGTGGAAAGATACCTAAAGGATCAACAGCTCCTGGGGATTTGGGGTTGCTC
TGGAAAACTCATTTGCACCACTGCTGTGCCTTGGAATGCTAGTTGGAGTAATAAATCTCTGGAACAGATT
TGGAATCACACGACCTGGATGGAGTGGGACAGAGAAATTAACAATTACACAAGCTTAATACACTCCTTAA
TTGAAGAATCGCAAAACCAGCAAGAAAAGAATGAACAAGAATTATTGGAATTAGATAAATGGGCAAGTTT
GTGGAATTGGTTTAACATAACAAATTGGCTGTGGTATATAAAATTATTCATAATGATAGTAGGAGGCTTG
GTAGGTTTAAGAATAGTTTTTGCTGTACTTTCTATAGTGAATAGAGTTAGGCAGGGATATTCACCATTAT
CGTTTCAGACCCACCTCCCAACCCCGAGGGGACCCGACAGGCCCGAAGGAATAGAAGAAGAAGGTGGAGA
GAGAGACAGAGACAGATCCATTCGATTAGTGAACGGATCTCGACGGTATCGATAAGCTTGGGAGTTCCGC
TTACATAACTTACGGTAAATGGCCCGCCTGGCTGACCGCCCAACGACCCCCGCCCATTGACGTCAATAAT
GACGTATGTTCCCATAGTAACGCCAATAGGGACTTTCCATTGACGTCAATGGGTGGAGTATTTACGGTAA
ACTGCCCACTTGGCAGTACATCAAGTGTATCATATGCCAAGTACGCCCCCTATTGACGTCAATGACGGTA
AATGGCCCGCCTGGCATTATGCCCAGTACATGACCTTATGGGACTTTCCTACTTGGCAGTACATCTACGT
ATTAGTCATCGCTATTACCATGGTGATGCGGTTTTGGCAGTACATCAATGGGCGTGGATAGCGGTTTGAC
TCACGGGGATTTCCAAGTCTCCACCCCATTGACGTCAATGGGAGTTTGTTTTGGCACCAAAATCAACGGG
ACTTTCCAAAATGTCGTAACAACTCCGCCCCATTGACGCAAATGGGCGGTAGGCGTGTACGGTGGGAGGT
CTATATAAGCAGAGCTCTCCCTATCAGTGATAGAGATCTCCCTATCAGTGATAGAGATCGTCGACTAGTG
GATCCAGTGTGGTGGAATTCTGCAGATATCAACAAGTTTGTACAAAAAAGCAGGCTCCGCGGCCGCCTTG
TTTAACTTTAAGAAGGAGCCCTTCACCATGATAGATCCCGTCGTTTTACAACGTCGTGACTGGGAAAACC
CTGGCGTTACCCAACTTAATCGCCTTGCAGCACATCCCCCTTTCGCCAGCTGGCGTAATAGCGAAGAGGC
CCGCACCGATCGCCCTTCCCAACAGTTGCGCAGCCTGAATGGCGAATGGCGCTTTGCCTGGTTTCCGGCA
CCAGAAGCGGTGCCGGAAAGCTGGCTGGAGTGCGATCTTCCTGAGGCCGATACTGTCGTCGTCCCCTCAA
ACTGGCAGATGCACGGTTACGATGCGCCCATCTACACCAACGTGACCTATCCCATTACGGTCAATCCGCC
GTTTGTTCCCACGGAGAATCCGACGGGTTGTTACTCGCTCACATTTAATGTTGATGAAAGCTGGCTACAG
GAAGGCCAGACGCGAATTATTTTTGATGGCGTTAACTCGGCGTTTCATCTGTGGTGCAACGGGCGCTGGG
TCGGTTACGGCCAGGACAGTCGTTTGCCGTCTGAATTTGACCTGAGCGCATTTTTACGCGCCGGAGAAAA
CCGCCTCGCGGTGATGGTGCTGCGCTGGAGTGACGGCAGTTATCTGGAAGATCAGGATATGTGGCGGATG
AGCGGCATTTTCCGTGACGTCTCGTTGCTGCATAAACCGACTACACAAATCAGCGATTTCCATGTTGCCA
CTCGCTTTAATGATGATTTCAGCCGCGCTGTACTGGAGGCTGAAGTTCAGATGTGCGGCGAGTTGCGTGA
CTACCTACGGGTAACAGTTTCTTTATGGCAGGGTGAAACGCAGGTCGCCAGCGGCACCGCGCCTTTCGGC
GGTGAAATTATCGATGAGCGTGGTGGTTATGCCGATCGCGTCACACTACGTCTGAACGTCGAAAACCCGA
AACTGTGGAGCGCCGAAATCCCGAATCTCTATCGTGCGGTGGTTGAACTGCACACCGCCGACGGCACGCT
GATTGAAGCAGAAGCCTGCGATGTCGGTTTCCGCGAGGTGCGGATTGAAAATGGTCTGCTGCTGCTGAAC
GGCAAGCCGTTGCTGATTCGAGGCGTTAACCGTCACGAGCATCATCCTCTGCATGGTCAGGTCATGGATG
AGCAGACGATGGTGCAGGATATCCTGCTGATGAAGCAGAACAACTTTAACGCCGTGCGCTGTTCGCATTA
TCCGAACCATCCGCTGTGGTACACGCTGTGCGACCGCTACGGCCTGTATGTGGTGGATGAAGCCAATATT
GAAACCCACGGCATGGTGCCAATGAATCGTCTGACCGATGATCCGCGCTGGCTACCGGCGATGAGCGAAC
GCGTAACGCGAATGGTGCAGCGCGATCGTAATCACCCGAGTGTGATCATCTGGTCGCTGGGGAATGAATC
AGGCCACGGCGCTAATCACGACGCGCTGTATCGCTGGATCAAATCTGTCGATCCTTCCCGCCCGGTGCAG
TATGAAGGCGGCGGAGCCGACACCACGGCCACCGATATTATTTGCCCGATGTACGCGCGCGTGGATGAAG
ACCAGCCCTTCCCGGCTGTGCCGAAATGGTCCATCAAAAAATGGCTTTCGCTACCTGGAGAGACGCGCCC
GCTGATCCTTTGCGAATACGCCCACGCGATGGGTAACAGTCTTGGCGGTTTCGCTAAATACTGGCAGGCG
TTTCGTCAGTATCCCCGTTTACAGGGCGGCTTCGTCTGGGACTGGGTGGATCAGTCGCTGATTAAATATG
ATGAAAACGGCAACCCGTGGTCGGCTTACGGCGGTGATTTTGGCGATACGCCGAACGATCGCCAGTTCTG
TATGAACGGTCTGGTCTTTGCCGACCGCACGCCGCATCCAGCGCTGACGGAAGCAAAACACCAGCAGCAG
TTTTTCCAGTTCCGTTTATCCGGGCAAACCATCGAAGTGACCAGCGAATACCTGTTCCGTCATAGCGATA
ACGAGCTCCTGCACTGGATGGTGGCGCTGGATGGTAAGCCGCTGGCAAGCGGTGAAGTGCCTCTGGATGT
CGCTCCACAAGGTAAACAGTTGATTGAACTGCCTGAACTACCGCAGCCGGAGAGCGCCGGGCAACTCTGG
CTCACAGTACGCGTAGTGCAACCGAACGCGACCGCATGGTCAGAAGCCGGCCACATCAGCGCCTGGCAGC
AGTGGCGTCTGGCGGAAAACCTCAGTGTGACGCTCCCCGCCGCGTCCCACGCCATCCCGCATCTGACCAC
CAGCGAAATGGATTTTTGCATCGAGCTGGGTAATAAGCGTTGGCAATTTAACCGCCAGTCAGGCTTTCTT
TCACAGATGTGGATTGGCGATAAAAAACAACTGCTGACGCCGCTGCGCGATCAGTTCACCCGTGCACCGC
TGGATAACGACATTGGCGTAAGTGAAGCGACCCGCATTGACCCTAACGCCTGGGTCGAACGCTGGAAGGC
GGCGGGCCATTACCAGGCCGAAGCAGCGTTGTTGCAGTGCACGGCAGATACACTTGCTGACGCGGTGCTG
ATTACGACCGCTCACGCGTGGCAGCATCAGGGGAAAACCTTATTTATCAGCCGGAAAACCTACCGGATTG
ATGGTAGTGGTCAAATGGCGATTACCGTTGATGTTGAAGTGGCGAGCGATACACCGCATCCGGCGCGGAT
TGGCCTGAACTGCCAGCTGGCGCAGGTAGCAGAGCGGGTAAACTGGCTCGGATTAGGGCCGCAAGAAAAC
TATCCCGACCGCCTTACTGCCGCCTGTTTTGACCGCTGGGATCTGCCATTGTCAGACATGTATACCCCGT
ACGTCTTCCCGAGCGAAAACGGTCTGCGCTGCGGGACGCGCGAATTGAATTATGGCCCACACCAGTGGCG
CGGCGACTTCCAGTTCAACATCAGCCGCTACAGTCAACAGCAACTGATGGAAACCAGCCATCGCCATCTG
CTGCACGCGGAAGAAGGCACATGGCTGAATATCGACGGTTTCCATATGGGGATTGGTGGAGACGACTCCT
GGAGCCCGTCAGTATCGGCGGAATTACAGCTGAGCGCCGGTCGCTACCATTACCAGTTGGTCTGGTGTCA
AAAAACTAAGGGTGGGCGCGCCGACCCAGCTTTCTTGTACAAAGTGGTTGATATCCAGCACAGTGGCGGC
CGCTCGAGTCTAGAGGGCCCGCGGTTCGAAGGTAAGCCTATCCCTAACCCTCTCCTCGGTCTCGATTCTA
CGCGTACCGGTCATCATCACCATCACCATTGAGTTTAAACCTGCTGATCAGCCTCGACTGTGCCTTCTAG
TCGACCCTGTGGAATGTGTGTCAGTTAGGGTGTGGAAAGTCCCCAGGCTCCCCAGCAGGCAGAAGTATGC
AAAGCATGCATCTCAATTAGTCAGCAACCAGGTGTGGAAAGTCCCCAGGCTCCCCAGCAGGCAGAAGTAT
GCAAAGCATGCATCTCAATTAGTCAGCAACCATAGTCCCGCCCCTAACTCCGCCCATCCCGCCCCTAACT
CCGCCCAGTTCCGCCCATTCTCCGCCCCATGGCTGACTAATTTTTTTTATTTATGCAGAGGCCGAGGCCG
CCTCGGCCTCTGAGCTATTCCAGAAGTAGTGAGGAGGCTTTTTTGGAGGCCTAGGCTTTTGCAAAAAGCT
TACCATGACCGAGTACAAGCCCACGGTGCGCCTCGCCACCCGCGACGACGTCCCCAGGGCCGTACGCACC
CTCGCCGCCGCGTTCGCCGACTACCCCGCCACGCGCCACACCGTCGATCCGGACCGCCACATCGAGCGGG
TCACCGAGCTGCAAGAACTCTTCCTCACGCGCGTCGGGCTCGACATCGGCAAGGTGTGGGTCGCGGACGA
CGGCGCCGCGGTGGCGGTCTGGACCACGCCGGAGAGCGTCGAAGCGGGGGCGGTGTTCGCCGAGATCGGC
CCGCGCATGGCCGAGTTGAGCGGTTCCCGGCTGGCCGCGCAGCAACAGATGGAAGGCCTCCTGGCGCCGC
ACCGGCCCAAGGAGCCCGCGTGGTTCCTGGCCACCGTCGGCGTCTCGCCCGACCACCAGGGCAAGGGTCT
GGGCAGCGCCGTCGTGCTCCCCGGAGTGGAGGCGGCCGAGCGCGCCGGGGTGCCCGCCTTCCTGGAGACC
TCCGCGCCCCGCAACCTCCCCTTCTACGAGCGGCTCGGCTTCACCGTCACCGCCGACGTCGAGGTGCCCG
AAGGACCGCGCACCTGGTGCATGACCCGCAAGCCCGGTGCCTGAGGTACCTTTAAGACCAATGACTTACA
AGGCAGCTGTAGATCTTAGCCACTTTTTAAAAGAAAAGGGGGGACTGGAAGGGCTAATTCACTCCCAACG
AAGACAAGATCTGCTTTTTGCTTGTACTGGGTCTCTCTGGTTAGACCAGATCTGAGCCTGGGAGCTCTCT
GGCTAACTAGGGAACCCACTGCTTAAGCCTCAATAAAGCTTGCCTTGAGTGCTTCAAGTAGTGTGTGCCC
GTCTGTTGTGTGACTCTGGTAACTAGAGATCCCTCAGACCCTTTTAGTCAGTGTGGAAAATCTCTAGCAG
TAGTAGTTCATGTCATCTTATTATTCAGTATTTATAACTTGCAAAGAAATGAATATCAGAGAGTGAGAGG
AACTTGTTTATTGCAGCTTATAATGGTTACAAATAAAGCAATAGCATCACAAATTTCACAAATAAAGCAT
TTTTTTCACTGCATTCTAGTTGTGGTTTGTCCAAACTCATCAATGTATCTTATCATGTCTGGCTCTAGCT
ATCCCGCCCCTAACTCCGCCCATCCCGCCCCTAACTCCGCCCAGTTCCGCCCATTCTCCGCCCCATGGCT
GACTAATTTTTTTTATTTATGCAGAGGCCGAGGCCGCCTCGGCCTCTGAGCTATTCCAGAAGTAGTGAGG
AGGCTTTTTTGGAGGCCTAGGGACGTACCCAATTCGCCCTATAGTGAGTCGTATTACGCGCGCTCACTGG
CCGTCGTTTTACAACGTCGTGACTGGGAAAACCCTGGCGTTACCCAACTTAATCGCCTTGCAGCACATCC
CCCTTTCGCCAGCTGGCGTAATAGCGAAGAGGCCCGCACCGATCGCCCTTCCCAACAGTTGCGCAGCCTG
AATGGCGAATGGG
[124 nt withheld, positions 7854-7977]
C
[91 nt withheld, positions 7979-8069]
A
[49 nt withheld, positions 8071-8119]
CCTTTGACGTTGGAGTCCACGTTCTTT
[37 nt withheld, positions 8147-8183]
ACCCTATCTCGGTCTATTCTTTTGATTTATAAGGGATTTTGCCGATTTCGGCCTATTGGTTAAAAAATGA
GCTGATTTAACAAAAATTTAACGCGAATTTTAACAAAATATTAACGCTTACAATTTAGGTGGCACTTTTC
GGGGAAATGTGCGCGGAACCCCTATTTGTTTATTTTTCTAAATACATTCAAATATGTATCCGCTCATGAG
ACAATAACCCTGATAAATGCTTCAATAATATTGAAAAAGGAAGAGTATGAGTATTCAACATTTCCGTGTC
GCCCTTATTCCCTTTTTTGCGGCATTTTGCCTTCCTGTTTTTGCTCACCCAGAAACGCTGGTGAAAGTAA
AAGATGCTGAAGATCAGTTGGGTGCACGAGTGGGTTACATCGAACTGGATCTCAACAGCGGTAAGATCCT
TGAGAGTTTTCGCCCCGAAGAACGTTTTCCAATGATGAGCACTTTTAAAGTTCTGCTATGTGGCGCGGTA
TTATCCCGTATTGACGCCGGGCAAGAGCAACTCGGTCGCCGCATACACTATTCTCAGAATGACTTGGTTG
AGTACTCACCAGTCACAGAAAAGCATCTTACGGATGGCATGACAGTAAGAGAATTATGCAGTGCTGCCAT
AACCATGAGTGATAACACTGCGGCCAACTTACTTCTGACAACGATCGGAGGACCGAAGGAGCTAACCGCT
TTTTTGCACAACATGGGGGATCATGTAACTCGCCTTGATCGTTGGGAACCGGAGCTGAATGAAGCCATAC
CAAACGACGAGCGTGACACCACGATGCCTGTAGCAATGGCAACAACGTTGCGCAAACTATTAACTGGCGA
ACTACTTACTCTAGCTTCCCGGCAACAATTAATAGACTGGATGGAGGCGGATAAAGTTGCAGGACCACTT
CTGCGCTCGGCCCTTCCGGCTGGCTGGTTTATTGCTGATAAATCTGGAGCCGGTGAGCGTGGGTCTCGCG
GTATCATTGCAGCACTGGGGCCAGATGGTAAGCCCTCCCGTATCGTAGTTATCTACACGACGGGGAGTCA
GGCAACTATGGATGAACGAAATAGACAGATCGCTGAGATAGGTGCCTCACTGATTAAGCATTGGTAACTG
TCAGACCAAGTTTACTCATATATACTTTAGATTGATTTAAAACTTCATTTTTAATTTAAAAGGATCTAGG
TGAAGATCCTTTTTGATAATCTCATGACCAAAATCCCTTAACGTGAGTTTTCGTTCCACTGAGCGTCAGA
CCCCGTAGAAAAGATCAAAGGATCTTCTTGAGATCCTTTTTTTCTGCGCGTAATCTGCTGCTTGCAAACA
AAAAAACCACCGCTACCAGCGGTGGTTTGTTTGCCGGATCAAGAGCTACCAACTCTTTTTCCGAAGGTAA
CTGGCTTCAGCAGAGCGCAGATACCAAATACTGTTCTTCTAGTGTAGCCGTAGTTAGGCCACCACTTCAA
GAACTCTGTAGCACCGCCTACATACCTCGCTCTGCTAATCCTGTTACCAGTGGCTGCTGCCAGTGGCGAT
AAGTCGTGTCTTACCGGGTTGGACTCAAGACGATAGTTACCGGATAAGGCGCAGCGGTCGGGCTGAACGG
GGGGTTCGTGCACACAGCCCAGCTTGGAGCGAACGACCTACACCGAACTGAGATACCTACAGCGTGAGCT
ATGAGAAAGCGCCACGCTTCCCGAAGGGAGAAAGGCGGACAGGTATCCGGTAAGCGGCAGGGTCGGAACA
GGAGAGCGCACGAGGGAGCTTCCAGGGGGAAACGCCTGGTATCTTTATAGTCCTGTCGGGTTTCGCCACC
TCTGACTTGAGCGTCGATTTTTGTGATGCTCGTCAGGGGGGCGGAGCCTATGGAAAAACGCCAGCAACGC
GGCCTTTTTACGGTTCCTGGCCTTTTGCTGGCCTTTTGCTCACATGTTCTTTCCTGCGTTATCCCCTGAT
TCTGTGGATAACCGTATTACCGCCTTTGAGTGAGCTGATACCGCTCGCCGCAGCCGAACGACCGAGCGCA
GCGAGTCAGTGAGCGAGGAAGCGGAAGA
