>Addgene plasmid #39477 | pLenti-puro-LacZ | addgene partial sequence | sequence record 51190 | BGH-rev 5'-TAGAAGGCACAGTCGAGG-3'
TGATGATGACCGGTACGCGTAGAATCGAGACCGAGGAGAGGGTTAGGGATAGGCTTACCTTCGAACCGCG
GGCCCTCTAGACTCGAGCGGCCGCCACTGTGCTGGATATCAACCACTTTGTACAAGAAAGCTGGGTCGGC
GCGCCCACCCTTAGTTTTTTGACACCAGACCAACTGGTAATGGTAGCGACCGGCGCTCAGCTGTAATTCC
GCCGATACTGACGGGCTCCAGGAGTCGTCTCCACCAATCCCCATATGGAAACCGTCGATATTCAGCCATG
TGCCTTCTTCCGCGTGCAGCAGATGGCGATGGCTGGTTTCCATCAGTTGCTGTTGACTGTAGCGGCTGAT
GTTGAACTGGAAGTCGCCGCGCCACTGGTGTGGGCCATAATTCAATTCGCGCGTCCCGCAGCGCAGACCG
TTTTCGCTCGGGAAGACGTACGGGGTATACATGTCTGACAATGGCAGATCCCAGCGGTCAAAACAGGCGG
CAGTAAGGCGGTCGGGATAGTTTTCTTGCGGCCCTAATCCGAGCCAGTTTACCCGCTCTGCTACCTGCGC
CAGCTGGCAGTTCAGGCCAATCCGCGCCGGATGCGGTGTATCGCTCGCCACTTCAACATCAACGGTAATC
GCCATTTGACCACTACCATCAATCCGGTAGGTTTTCCGGCTGATAAATAAGGTTTTCCCCTGATGCTGCC
ACGCGTGAGCGGTCGTAATCAGCACCGCGTCAGCAAGTGTATCTGCCGTGCACTGCAACAACGCTGCTTC
GGCCTGGTAATGGCCCGCCGCCTTCCAGCGTTCGAC
