>Addgene plasmid #39477 | pLenti-puro-LacZ | addgene partial sequence | sequence record 51995 | puro-variant-R 5'-gtgggcttgtactcggtcat-3'
ACTTCTGGAATAGCTCAGAGGCCGAGGCGGCCTCGGCCTCTGCNTAAATAAAAAAAATTAGTCAGCCATG
GGGCGGAGAATGGGCGGAACTGGGCGGAGTTAGGGGCGGGATGGGCGGAGTTAGGGGCGGGACTATGGTT
GCTGACTAATTGAGATGCATGCTTTGCATACTTCTGCCTGCTGGGGAGCCTGGGGACTTTCCACACCTGG
TTGCTGACTAATTGAGATGCATGCTTTGCATACTTCTGCCTGCTGGGGAGCCTGGGGACTTTCCACACCC
TAACTGACACACATTCCACAGGGTCGACTAGAAGGCACAGTCGAGGCTGATCAGCAGGTTTAAACTCAAT
GGTGATGGTGATGATGACCG
