>Addgene plasmid #39477 | pLenti-puro-LacZ | addgene partial sequence | sequence record 53191 | lacZ-F 5'-ATGGCGATTACCGTTGATGT-3'
ATCCGGCGCGGATTGGCCTGAACTGCCAGCTGGCGCAGGTAGCAGAGCGGGTAAACTGGCTCGGATTAGG
GCCGCAAGAAAACTATCCCGACCGCCTTACTGCCGCCTGTTTTGACCGCTGGGATCTGCCATTGTCAGAC
ATGTATACCCCGTACGTCTTCCCGAGCGAAAACGGTCTGCGCTGCGGGACGCGCGAATTGAATTATGGCC
CACACCAGTGGCGCGGCGACTTCCAGTTCAACATCAGCCGCTACAGTCAACAGCAACTGATGGAAACCAG
CCATCGCCATCTGCTGCACGCGGAAGAAGGCACATGGCTGAATATCGACGGTTTCCATATGGGGATTGGT
GGAGACGACTCCTGGAGCCCGTCAGTATCGGCGGAATTACAGCTGAGCGCCGGTCGCTACCATTACCAGT
TGGTCTGGTGTCAAAAAACTAAGGGTGGGCGCGCCGACCCAGCTTTCTTGTACAAAGTGGTTGATATCCA
GCACAGTGGCGGCCGCTCGAGTCTAGAGGGCCCGCGGTTCGAAGGTAAGCCTATCCCTAACCCTCTCCTC
GGTCTCGATTCTACGCGTACCGGTCATCATCACCATCACCATTGAGTTTAAACCTGCTGATCAGCCTCGA
CTGTGCCTTCTAGTCGACCCTGTGGAATGTGTGTCAGTTAGGGTGTGGAAAGTCCCCAGGCTCCCCAGCA
GGCAGAAGTATGCAAAGCATGCATCTCAATTAGTCAGCAACCAGGTGTGGAAAGTCCCCAGGCTCCCCAG
CAGGCAGAAGTATGCAAAGCATGCATCTCAATTAGTCAGCAACCATAGTCCCGCCCCTAACTCCGCCCAT
CCCGCCCCTAACTCCGCCCAGTTCCGCCCATTCTCCGCCCCATGGCTGACTAATTTTTTTT
